Addgene plasmid #229879: pHW1385
Purpose: Negative selection marker for extrachromosomal arrays during RMCE crosses - Pmyo-2::HisCl1 cDNA::SL2::mScarlet-I-C1::tbb-2 3'UTR
Depositing lab: Han Wang. Depositing organization: University of Wisconsin, Madison. Publication: A versatile site-directed gene trap strategy to manipulate gene activity and control gene expression in Caenorhabditis elegans. Khan H, Huang X, Raj V, Wang H. PLoS Genet. 2025 Jan 22;21(1):e1011541. doi: 10.1371/journal.pgen.1011541. eCollection 2025 Jan. PubMed 39841730.
Backbone
  Vector backbone: pMLS257
  Backbone manufacturer: Erik Jorgensen, Addgene plasmid #73716
  Vector type: Worm Expression
Growth in bacteria
  Bacterial resistance: Ampicillin, 100 μg/mL
  Growth temperature: 37°C
  Growth strain: DH5alpha
  Copy number: High Copy
Gene/Insert
  Gene/Insert name: Pmyo-2::HisCl1 cDNA::SL2::mScarlet-I-C1::tbb-2 3'UTR
  Species: C. elegans (nematode), Synthetic
  Tag / fusion protein: mScarlet-I-C1 (C terminal on insert)
  Cloning method: Golden Gate
Terms and licenses: Academic/Nonprofit Terms; Industry Terms: Not Available to Industry
How to cite: pHW1385 was a gift from Han Wang (Addgene plasmid # 229879 ; http://n2t.net/addgene:229879 ; RRID:Addgene_229879)
