[The description below was written by a language model from this plasmid's Addgene catalogue record and pLannotate feature annotations shown in this document.]
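Description:
pHW1385 is a C. elegans expression plasmid built by Golden Gate assembly in the pMLS257 backbone, a pBluescript-type vector. In E. coli it is maintained as a high-copy plasmid through a ColE1/pUC origin and selected with ampicillin via the bla gene. The backbone also carries an f1 phage origin, remnants of the lac promoter/operator, lacZα and lacI, and T3 and T7 promoters flanking fragments of the multiple cloning site that border the insert.

The payload is a single bicistronic worm transgene, Pmyo-2::HisCl1 cDNA::SL2::mScarlet-I-C1::tbb-2 3'UTR. The myo-2 promoter drives expression in pharyngeal muscle. The first cistron encodes HisCl1, a histamine-gated chloride channel that silences the cells expressing it when histamine is supplied, so in the pharynx it can serve as a conditional counter-selection. An SL2 trans-splicing spacer separates it from mScarlet-I, so the red fluorescent protein should be made as a separate polypeptide from the same operon-like transcript rather than as a true fusion, even though the catalogue lists it as a C-terminal tag. The tbb-2 3'UTR provides transcript termination and processing.

The automated annotation identifies only mScarlet-I and the tbb-2 terminator within the insert. The roughly 2.5 kb upstream region that presumably holds the myo-2 promoter, HisCl1 cDNA and SL2 element is unannotated, so those parts are known only from the catalogue description.

The stated purpose is negative selection against extrachromosomal arrays during recombinase-mediated cassette exchange (RMCE) crosses. Animals still carrying the array are marked by red pharyngeal fluorescence and can be selected against, which helps isolate array-free animals in site-directed gene trap work.
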