Features (pLannotate 1.2.2; 16 found; start..end, strand, type, name):
     31..61      +  promoter       lac promoter: promoter for the E. coli lac operon
     69..85      +  protein_bind   lac operator: The lac repressor binds to the lac operator to inhibit transcription in E. coli. This inhibition can be relieved by adding lactose or isopropyl-β-D-thiogalactopyranoside (IPTG). lac repressor encoded by lacI
    130..148     +  promoter       T3 promoter: promoter for bacteriophage T3 RNA polymerase
    161..191     +  misc_feature   MCS (fragment): pBluescript multiple cloning site
    192..209     +  misc_feature   MCS (fragment): pBluescript multiple cloning site
   2716..3564    +  CDS            mScarlet-I: mScarlet-I is a basic (constitutively fluorescent) red fluorescent protein published in 2016, derived from synthetic construct. It is reported to be a rapidly-maturing monomer with moderate acid sensitivity.
   3571..3894    +  terminator     tbb-2 terminator: tbb-2; transcription terminator for the C. elegans tubulin beta-2 gene
   3901..3945    +  misc_feature   MCS (fragment): pBluescript multiple cloning site
   3954..3972    -  promoter       T7 promoter: promoter for bacteriophage T7 RNA polymerase
   3980..4135    +  CDS            lacZα (fragment): LacZα fragment of β-galactosidase; lacZ fragment
   4140..4568    +  rep_origin     f1 ori (sequence partly withheld): f1 bacteriophage origin of replication; arrow indicates direction of (+) strand synthesis
   4621..4725    +  promoter       AmpR promoter: bla
   4726..5586    +  CDS            AmpR: β-lactamase; bla; confers resistance to ampicillin, carbenicillin, and related antibiotics
   5757..6345    +  rep_origin     ori: high-copy-number ColE1/pMB1/pBR322/pUC origin of replication
   6523..6613    +  CDS            lacI (fragment): lac repressor; lacI; The lac repressor binds to the lac operator to inhibit transcription in E. coli. This inhibition can be relieved by adding lactose or isopropyl-β-D-thiogalactopyranoside (IPTG).
   6626..16      +  protein_bind   CAP binding site (across the origin): CAP binding activates transcription in the presence of cAMP. E. coli catabolite activator protein
>Addgene plasmid #229879 | pHW1385 | addgene full sequence | sequence record 460859 | Addgene NGS Result
GAGTTAGCTCACTCATTAGGCACCCCAGGCTTTACACTTTATGCTTCCGGCTCGTATGTTGTGTGGAATT
GTGAGCGGATAACAATTTCACACAGGAAACAGCTATGACCATGATTACGCCAAGCGCGCAATTAACCCTC
ACTAAAGGGAACAAAAGCTGGAGCTCCACCGCGGTGGCGGCCGCTCTAGAAGGGCTGCAGGAATTCGATT
GGCATTTTATATCTGAGTAGTATCCTTTGCTTTAAATGTCCATAAAACTAATTTTATAATCAATAAAACA
ACGTTTGTAAATCAACTGAGTTTACAAGTAGAGACATTGAGGGATACTTTCACTATGCTAAAGTGATAAT
CGACCAAATAATAACTTCACTTTGGTATTTATTCCTGTCTTATAAATGTTATGTATGAATTAAATTCATA
TGCATATGGCTCACTCTGACAATTTTTAATAATCTTCCAGATCAATATTGACTACCGATGCGGGTGGTCT
TTTGCTTTGAATTCTGCTGAACTTTACACCCCGAACAGCAATGTGTGCTTCAGCCTAAAAAAAAGTAAGT
GTGTTAATCAGTGCCCCCGATTCTTCATTTTTTGCCCCTCTCTCCCGTTTCGTCGGCAAAAGAAGAGAAA
ATAAAGATAAGTCTCAAGATAGGTTGGTAATCGCTAAAGTGGTTGTGTGGATAAGAGTAGCAAAATGGCA
GGAGGAGCACTTTGCGCGCACACACTGTACTCATTGTTCTGGATAAAATTCTCTCGTTGTTTGCCGTCGG
ATGTCTGCCTCTCTGCATTGAGCCGGCTTCTTCACTATCTTTAGTTAACCTAAAATGCCGTTTCTTTTCT
CGTATCCCCACTATCCCGTTGAGGTTCTCTGCTCTCTTCGCTCCCTACCGCCAGCGAGCAACTATCCGTG
GGGGCGCCTTGCTCGGAAGATGGGGGGGAAGAAAGAAGATTTTTGCTATTTGCACTTGAGAAAGAGACTT
TTCCTGCGTCGATGGTCAGAGAACAGTGTGCAGACACTTTTCAGCTACCTAGAATTACAATTGGATATCC
CCGCCTCCCAATCCACCCACCCAGGGAAAAAGAAGGGCTCGCCGAAAATCAAAGTTATCTCCAGGCTCGC
GCATCCCACCGAGCGGTTGACTTCTCTCCACCACTTTTCATTTTAACCCTCGATCGTCAGACACAGAAAT
GCAAAGCCCAACTAGCAAATTGGTAGAATTCAGGTGCCTGATTGCGTTGGCAATATATTTGCACGCGCTG
GAGCAATCGATCCAGCACTGCCATTGTGTTCATGGTTACAGAAATAACACGGAGAGCGCCGAGCTGGTCT
CCCACTACGAGTCGAGTCTTTCGCTCCCGGACATTTTGCCCATTCCCTCAAAGACGTACGACAAGAACCG
GGCTCCCAAGCTCCTCGGCCAGCCCACAGTAGTCTACTTCCATGTCACGGTCCTCTCCCTGGACTCCATT
AACGAGGAGTCTATGACCTATGTGACGGACATCTTCCTTGCACAAAGCTGGCGTGATCCTCGCCTGCGGT
TGCCTGAGAACATGAGTGAGCAGTATCGCATATTGGATGTCGACTGGTTGCACAGCATTTGGCGGCCCGA
TTGCTTCTTTAAGAACGCCAAAAAGGTCACCTTCCATGAGATGAGCATTCCCAATCACTATCTCTGGCTG
TACCACGACAAAACGCTGCTCTATATGTCCAAACTCACGTTGGTCCTGTCGTGCGCCATGAAGTTTGAGT
CCTATCCGCATGACACGCAAATCTGCTCCATGATGATCGAGAGTTTATCCCATACGGTGGAAGATTTGGT
TTTCATTTGGAACATGACCGACCCACTTGTGGTTAACACGGAGATTGAGTTGCCGCAGCTAGACATATCA
AATAACTACACAACCGACTGTACTATAGAGTACTCAACAGGTAACTTCACCTGCCTGGCCATTGTGTTCA
ACCTGCGCCGACGCCTGGGTTACCATTTGTTCCACACCTACATCCCCTCGGCTCTGATTGTGGTCATGTC
TTGGATATCGTTTTGGATAAAACCAGAAGCGATACCCGCCCGTGTAACTCTGGGAGTGACCTCACTGCTA
ACCCTGGCCACCCAGAATACCCAGTCGCAACAATCGCTGCCGCCGGTTTCGTATGTCAAGGCTATAGACG
TCTGGATGTCGTCCTGTTCGGTGTTTGTATTCCTTTCTCTGATGGAATTTGCAGTGGTCAACAATTTTAT
GGGACCGGTGGCCACAAAGGCAATGAAGGGGTATTCGGACGAGAACATCAGTGATCTGGACGACCTAAAG
CATCATCGGGAATCGATTATTGAGCCCCAGTACGACACTTTCTGCCATGGCCATGCCACAGCCATTTATA
TAGACAAATTCTCGCGCTTTTTCTTCCCGTTTTCGTTCTTTATACTCAATATTGTCTATTGGACAACGTT
CCTAAAGTAAGCTGTCTCATCCTACTTTCACCTAGTTAACTGCTTGTCTTAAAATCTATGCTTCTCTTTA
GTATCTAAAATTTTCCTAGAAGCTTACAAGTATATAAATGGTCTCTTCTCAATAAAGGTTGTATATTTAT
TCATCTTATTGAATCTGCCATTTCCTCGTTTTTGCGAGTTTATATACCTTCCAATTTTCTTTCTATTGTA
TTTTCAACTTCTAATTTTAATTCAGGGAAACTGCTTCAACGCATCAAAAATGGGTATGGTTTCCAAGGGA
GAGGCCGTCATCAAGGAGTTCATGCGTTTCAAGGTCCACATGGAGGGATCCATGAACGGACACGAGTTCG
AGATCGAGGGAGAGGGAGAGGGACGTCCATACGAGGGAACCCAAACCGCCAAGCTCAAGGTCACCAAGGT
AAGTTTAAACATATATATACTAACTAACCCTGATTATTTAAATTTTCAGGGAGGACCACTCCCATTCTCC
TGGGACATCCTCTCCCCACAATTCATGTACGGATCCCGTGCCTTCATCAAGCACCCAGCCGACATCCCAG
ACTACTACAAGCAATCCTTCCCAGAGGGATTCAAGTGGGAGCGTGTCATGAACTTCGAGGACGGAGGAGC
CGTCACCGTCACCCAAGACACCTCCCTCGAGGACGGAACCCTCATCTACAAGGTAAGTTTAAACAGTTCG
GTACTAACTAACCATACATATTTAAATTTTCAGGTCAAGCTCCGTGGAACCAACTTCCCACCAGACGGAC
CAGTCATGCAAAAGAAGACCATGGGATGGGAGGCCTCCACCGAGCGTCTCTACCCAGAGGACGGAGTCCT
CAAGGGAGACATCAAGATGGCCCTCCGTCTCAAGGACGGAGGACGTTACCTCGCCGACTTCAAGGTAAGT
TTAAACATGATTTTACTAACTAACTAATCTGATTTAAATTTTCAGACCACCTACAAGGCCAAGAAGCCAG
TCCAAATGCCAGGAGCCTACAACGTCGACCGTAAGCTCGACATCACCTCCCACAACGAGGACTACACCGT
CGTCGAGCAATACGAGCGTTCCGAGGGACGTCACTCCACCGGAGGAATGGACGAGCTCTACAAGACGTAA
ATGCAAAATCCTTTCAAGCATTCCCTTCTTCTCTATCACTCTTCTTTCTTTTTGTCAAAAAATTCTCTCG
CTAATTTATTTGCTTTTTTAATGTTATTATTTTATGACTTTTTATAGTCACTGAAAAGTTTGCATCTGAG
TGAAGTGAATGCTATCAAAATGTGATTCTGTCTGATGTACTTTCACAATCTCTCTTCAATTCCATTTTGA
AGTGCTTTAAACCCGAAAGGTTGAGAAAAATGCGAGCGCTCAAATATTTGTATTGTGTTCGTTGAGTGAC
CCAACAAAAAGAGGAAACTTTATTGTGCCGCCAAGAAAAAAGTCTCAGTAATCAAGCTTATCGATACCGT
CGACCTCGAGGGGGGGCCCGGTACCCAATTCGCCCTATAGTGAGTCGTATTACGCGCGCTCACTGGCCGT
CGTTTTACAACGTCGTGACTGGGAAAACCCTGGCGTTACCCAACTTAATCGCCTTGCAGCACATCCCCCT
TTCGCCAGCTGGCGTAATAGCGAAGAGGCCCGCACCGATCGCCCTTCCCAACAGTTGCGCAGCCTGAATG
GCGAATGGG
[124 nt withheld, positions 4140-4263]
C
[91 nt withheld, positions 4265-4355]
A
[49 nt withheld, positions 4357-4405]
CCTTTGACGTTGGAGTCCACGTTCTTT
[37 nt withheld, positions 4433-4469]
ACCCTATCTCGGTCTATTCTTTTGATTTATAAGGGATTTTGCCGATTTCGGCCTATTGGTTAAAAAATGA
GCTGATTTAACAAAAATTTAACGCGAATTTTAACAAAATATTAACGCTTACAATTTAGGTGGCACTTTTC
GGGGAAATGTGCGCGGAACCCCTATTTGTTTATTTTTCTAAATACATTCAAATATGTATCCGCTCATGAG
ACAATAACCCTGATAAATGCTTCAATAATATTGAAAAAGGAAGAGTATGAGTATTCAACATTTCCGTGTC
GCCCTTATTCCCTTTTTTGCGGCATTTTGCCTTCCTGTTTTTGCTCACCCAGAAACGCTGGTGAAAGTAA
AAGATGCTGAAGATCAGTTGGGTGCACGAGTGGGTTACATCGAACTGGATCTCAACAGCGGTAAGATCCT
TGAGAGTTTTCGCCCCGAAGAACGTTTTCCAATGATGAGCACTTTTAAAGTTCTGCTATGTGGCGCGGTA
TTATCCCGTATTGACGCCGGGCAAGAGCAACTCGGTCGCCGCATACACTATTCTCAGAATGACTTGGTTG
AGTACTCACCAGTCACAGAAAAGCATCTTACGGATGGCATGACAGTAAGAGAATTATGCAGTGCTGCCAT
AACCATGAGTGATAACACTGCGGCCAACTTACTTCTGACAACGATCGGAGGACCGAAGGAGCTAACCGCT
TTTTTGCACAACATGGGGGATCATGTAACTCGCCTTGATCGTTGGGAACCGGAGCTGAATGAAGCCATAC
CAAACGACGAGCGTGACACCACGATGCCTGTAGCAATGGCAACAACGTTGCGCAAACTATTAACTGGCGA
ACTACTTACTCTAGCTTCCCGGCAACAATTAATAGACTGGATGGAGGCGGATAAAGTTGCAGGACCACTT
CTGCGCTCGGCCCTTCCGGCTGGCTGGTTTATTGCTGATAAATCTGGAGCCGGTGAGCGTGGGTCTCGCG
GTATCATTGCAGCACTGGGGCCAGATGGTAAGCCCTCCCGTATCGTAGTTATCTACACGACGGGGAGTCA
GGCAACTATGGATGAACGAAATAGACAGATCGCTGAGATAGGTGCCTCACTGATTAAGCATTGGTAACTG
TCAGACCAAGTTTACTCATATATACTTTAGATTGATTTAAAACTTCATTTTTAATTTAAAAGGATCTAGG
TGAAGATCCTTTTTGATAATCTCATGACCAAAATCCCTTAACGTGAGTTTTCGTTCCACTGAGCGTCAGA
CCCCGTAGAAAAGATCAAAGGATCTTCTTGAGATCCTTTTTTTCTGCGCGTAATCTGCTGCTTGCAAACA
AAAAAACCACCGCTACCAGCGGTGGTTTGTTTGCCGGATCAAGAGCTACCAACTCTTTTTCCGAAGGTAA
CTGGCTTCAGCAGAGCGCAGATACCAAATACTGTTCTTCTAGTGTAGCCGTAGTTAGGCCACCACTTCAA
GAACTCTGTAGCACCGCCTACATACCTCGCTCTGCTAATCCTGTTACCAGTGGCTGCTGCCAGTGGCGAT
AAGTCGTGTCTTACCGGGTTGGACTCAAGACGATAGTTACCGGATAAGGCGCAGCGGTCGGGCTGAACGG
GGGGTTCGTGCACACAGCCCAGCTTGGAGCGAACGACCTACACCGAACTGAGATACCTACAGCGTGAGCT
ATGAGAAAGCGCCACGCTTCCCGAAGGGAGAAAGGCGGACAGGTATCCGGTAAGCGGCAGGGTCGGAACA
GGAGAGCGCACGAGGGAGCTTCCAGGGGGAAACGCCTGGTATCTTTATAGTCCTGTCGGGTTTCGCCACC
TCTGACTTGAGCGTCGATTTTTGTGATGCTCGTCAGGGGGGCGGAGCCTATGGAAAAACGCCAGCAACGC
GGCCTTTTTACGGTTCCTGGCCTTTTGCTGGCCTTTTGCTCACATGTTCTTTCCTGCGTTATCCCCTGAT
TCTGTGGATAACCGTATTACCGCCTTTGAGTGAGCTGATACCGCTCGCCGCAGCCGAACGACCGAGCGCA
GCGAGTCAGTGAGCGAGGAAGCGGCCCAATACGCAAACCGCCTCTCCCCGCGCGTTGGCCGATTCATTAA
TGCAGCTGGCACGACAGGTTTCCCGACTGGAAAGCGGGCAGTGAGCGCAACGCAATTAATGT
